>Addgene plasmid #190480 | pJB06 | addgene full sequence | sequence record 374623 | Addgene NGS Result
CCTGCAGGATAAAAAAATTGTAGATAAATTTTATAAAATAGTTTTATCTACAATTTTTTTATCAGGAAAC
AGCTATGACCGCGGCCGCCCCTTATATTTCATTAATTAAAGTTAAATTTTGTATATTCAAAAAGCTCTTG
ATATTTACGGCAGAGCCACCATATAGAGATGCCTCAGACCCTAATGATGAAATTTCTATATTTATTCCTT
TGTTAAAAGAGCTAACTAACATATCTTTTGTAATCTGTAATATCTCAGGGATATCACTAATTATTTGGCT
ATTTAAATATATTATTTCAGGAGCATAAGTTGTAATAGCATTATTTATAGCTATTGTTAAGTAACTACAA
AACTCATGAATAACTTTTTTGGCATTCTGGTTATCTTCATAATATAGTTGCTTTACTATATCAGAATCTA
TTTTAGGAATATTTTCTAAAGAAGAAAGCTGTTCAAATACCTTTTTTTCTGAACAATACTGTTCTAAACA
GCCACGATTTCCACAAGGACATAGTTTACCATTAGGCATGATGATAGTGTGACCAATTTCTCCACTCATA
CCATTTCTGCCGCTATATAATTTATTATTTATTATAATGCCTGAACCAAATCCACTGTGAATACTGAGAC
TAAGTAGTGAGTTATGTACAGTTGAAAAAGTATTCTCAGCTAAAGCTGTTAAGTTTGCTTCATTTTCTAT
ATGAATAGGAAAGTCATACTTTTTGCTAAGGATGCTATATAAGTCAATCTCATTAAGATTATAATATGGA
GTAAACAATACTTTATTTTCACAAGTAATCCCATGTATAGCCAAAGTAAGACCAATTACCTTATAAGGAG
TGTCTATTTTGGATATGTTATAACTATTTATAATTTCATCTATCAATTGTATAACATTGTCTTTACTTAC
TTGTATATCTGTTAATTTCTTAGAATTTATAATAGTTCCATCTAAGTAAGATAGAGAAGAAAATATATAG
TCGTATCCAATGTCCATACTTAAAGAAATCCCTGCACATTTATTAAATACTAATAATATGGGTTTTCTTC
CGCCACTATGAGTACTATTTCCAATTCCTATTTCATGAACTAGAGATTCATCAATAAGTTTTTTGGTAAT
AGCGGATATAGTTGCTTTATTCAATCCTATAGTAGAAGCTATACTTGCCCTAGAAATAGGACCATTTTTT
ATAATTTGTTCAAGTACCAATCTTTCATTCATTTCTCGAATAGTGTATTTATCAGTAACCAATTTGATAT
TCCTCCTTAAAATAATATTGTAATACTTTTTACACAAAAATAAAAGGTTATTTTGCATTGACAAAGATAA
TTAAATATTTTATTATTAGTTCATAAGTTAGTTTAATATACTAACAAAAATAAAGCAAGTAAAATATACC
TAAAATATAAAAAAATTAGGATAGGAAAACGATAGTTATGAAGTGGCATTCAAGGAGGGTAAAGAGGAGA
GTTAATTAAATGGATAAAAAATATAGTATAGGATTAGATATAGGAACAAATAGTGTAGGATGGGCAGTAA
TAACTGATGAATATAAAGTACCAAGTAAAAAATTTAAAGTATTAGGAAATACAGATAGACATAGTATAAA
AAAAAATTTAATAGGTGCATTACTTTTTGATAGTGGTGAAACAGCAGAAGCAACAAGACTTAAAAGAACA
GCAAGAAGAAGATATACTAGAAGAAAAAATAGAATATGTTATTTACAAGAAATATTTAGTAATGAAATGG
CAAAAGTAGATGATAGTTTTTTTCATAGATTAGAAGAAAGTTTTTTAGTAGAAGAAGATAAAAAACACGA
AAGACATCCAATATTTGGAAATATAGTAGATGAAGTAGCATATCATGAAAAATATCCAACAATATATCAT
TTAAGAAAAAAACTTGTAGATAGTACAGATAAAGCAGATTTAAGACTTATATATCTTGCATTAGCACATA
TGATAAAATTTAGAGGACATTTTCTTATAGAAGGTGATTTAAATCCAGATAATAGTGATGTAGATAAACT
TTTTATACAATTAGTACAAACATATAATCAATTATTTGAAGAAAATCCAATAAATGCAAGTGGTGTAGAT
GCAAAAGCAATATTAAGTGCAAGATTAAGTAAAAGTAGAAGATTAGAAAATCTTATAGCACAATTACCTG
GAGAAAAAAAAAATGGATTATTTGGTAATCTTATAGCTTTAAGTTTAGGATTAACACCAAATTTTAAATC
AAATTTTGATCTTGCAGAAGATGCAAAACTTCAATTAAGTAAAGATACATATGATGATGATTTAGATAAT
TTACTTGCACAAATAGGTGATCAATATGCAGATTTATTTCTTGCAGCAAAAAATCTTTCTGATGCAATAC
TTTTAAGTGATATACTTAGAGTAAATACAGAAATAACAAAAGCACCATTATCTGCAAGTATGATAAAAAG
ATATGATGAACATCATCAAGATTTAACATTACTTAAAGCATTAGTAAGACAACAATTACCAGAAAAATAT
AAAGAAATTTTTTTTGATCAAAGTAAAAATGGATATGCAGGATATATAGATGGTGGTGCAAGTCAAGAAG
AATTTTATAAATTTATTAAACCAATATTAGAAAAAATGGATGGAACAGAAGAATTATTAGTAAAACTTAA
TAGAGAAGATTTACTTAGAAAACAAAGAACATTTGATAATGGAAGTATACCACATCAAATACATTTAGGT
GAATTACATGCAATATTAAGAAGACAAGAAGATTTTTATCCATTTCTTAAAGATAATAGAGAAAAAATTG
AAAAAATACTTACATTTAGAATACCATATTATGTAGGACCATTAGCAAGAGGAAATAGTAGATTTGCTTG
GATGACAAGAAAAAGTGAAGAAACAATAACACCATGGAATTTTGAAGAAGTAGTAGATAAAGGAGCATCT
GCACAAAGTTTTATAGAAAGAATGACAAATTTTGATAAAAATCTTCCAAATGAAAAAGTATTACCAAAAC
ATAGTTTATTATATGAATATTTTACAGTATATAATGAATTAACAAAAGTAAAATATGTAACAGAAGGTAT
GAGAAAACCAGCATTTTTAAGTGGTGAACAAAAAAAAGCTATAGTAGATTTATTATTTAAAACAAATAGA
AAAGTAACAGTAAAACAATTAAAAGAAGATTATTTTAAAAAAATTGAATGTTTTGATAGTGTAGAAATAT
CTGGTGTAGAAGATAGATTTAATGCAAGTTTAGGAACATATCATGATTTACTTAAAATAATAAAGGATAA
AGATTTTTTAGATAATGAAGAAAATGAAGATATTTTAGAAGATATAGTATTAACATTAACTTTATTTGAA
GATAGAGAAATGATAGAAGAAAGATTAAAAACTTATGCTCATTTATTTGATGATAAAGTAATGAAACAAC
TTAAAAGAAGAAGATATACAGGTTGGGGAAGATTAAGTAGAAAACTTATAAATGGAATAAGAGATAAACA
AAGTGGAAAAACAATATTAGATTTTCTTAAAAGTGATGGATTTGCAAATAGAAATTTTATGCAATTAATA
CATGATGATAGTTTAACATTTAAAGAAGATATTCAAAAAGCACAAGTAAGTGGACAAGGTGATAGTTTAC
ATGAACATATAGCAAATTTAGCAGGATCTCCAGCAATAAAAAAAGGTATATTACAAACAGTAAAAGTAGT
TGATGAATTAGTAAAAGTAATGGGTAGACATAAACCAGAAAATATAGTTATAGAAATGGCAAGAGAAAAT
CAAACAACACAAAAAGGACAAAAAAATAGTAGAGAAAGAATGAAAAGAATAGAAGAAGGTATAAAAGAAT
TAGGAAGTCAAATACTTAAAGAACATCCAGTAGAAAATACACAACTTCAAAATGAAAAACTTTATTTATA
TTATTTACAAAATGGAAGAGATATGTATGTAGATCAAGAATTAGATATAAATAGATTAAGTGATTATGAT
GTAGATCATATAGTACCACAAAGTTTTCTTAAAGATGATTCTATAGATAATAAAGTATTAACAAGATCTG
ATAAAAATAGAGGTAAAAGTGATAATGTACCAAGTGAAGAAGTTGTAAAAAAAATGAAAAATTATTGGAG
ACAATTACTTAATGCAAAACTTATAACACAAAGAAAATTTGATAATCTTACAAAAGCAGAAAGAGGTGGA
TTATCTGAATTAGATAAAGCTGGATTTATAAAAAGACAATTAGTAGAAACTAGACAAATAACAAAACATG
TAGCACAAATATTAGATAGTAGAATGAATACAAAATATGATGAAAATGATAAGCTTATAAGAGAAGTAAA
AGTTATAACATTAAAAAGTAAATTAGTAAGTGATTTTAGAAAAGATTTTCAATTTTATAAAGTAAGAGAA
ATAAATAATTATCATCATGCACATGATGCATATCTTAATGCAGTAGTAGGAACAGCATTAATAAAAAAAT
ATCCTAAATTAGAATCTGAATTTGTATATGGAGATTATAAAGTATATGATGTAAGAAAAATGATAGCAAA
AAGTGAACAAGAAATAGGAAAAGCAACAGCAAAGTACTTTTTTTATTCTAATATAATGAATTTTTTTAAG
ACAGAAATAACTTTAGCAAATGGTGAAATAAGAAAAAGACCTTTAATAGAAACTAATGGTGAAACAGGTG
AAATAGTATGGGATAAAGGTAGAGATTTTGCAACAGTAAGAAAAGTATTAAGTATGCCACAAGTAAATAT
AGTAAAAAAAACAGAAGTACAAACTGGAGGATTTAGTAAAGAAAGTATACTTCCAAAAAGAAATTCAGAT
AAACTTATTGCAAGAAAAAAAGATTGGGATCCAAAAAAATATGGTGGATTTGATAGTCCAACAGTAGCAT
ATAGTGTATTAGTAGTAGCAAAAGTAGAAAAAGGTAAATCTAAAAAACTTAAAAGTGTAAAAGAATTACT
TGGAATAACAATAATGGAAAGAAGTAGTTTTGAAAAAAATCCTATTGATTTTTTAGAAGCAAAAGGATAT
AAAGAAGTTAAAAAAGATTTAATAATAAAACTTCCAAAATATTCTTTATTTGAATTAGAAAATGGAAGAA
AAAGAATGTTAGCAAGTGCTGGTGAATTACAAAAAGGTAATGAATTAGCATTACCATCTAAATATGTAAA
TTTTCTTTATTTAGCAAGTCATTATGAAAAACTTAAAGGATCTCCTGAAGATAATGAACAAAAACAATTA
TTTGTAGAACAACATAAACATTATTTAGATGAAATAATTGAACAAATAAGCGAATTTTCTAAAAGAGTAA
TATTAGCAGACGCAAATTTAGATAAAGTATTATCTGCTTATAATAAACATAGAGATAAACCAATAAGAGA
ACAAGCAGAAAATATAATACATCTTTTTACATTAACAAATTTAGGTGCACCAGCAGCATTTAAATATTTT
GATACAACAATAGATAGAAAAAGATATACAAGTACAAAAGAAGTATTAGACGCAACATTAATACATCAAA
GTATAACAGGATTATATGAAACAAGAATAGATTTATCTCAATTAGGTGGTGATTAACTCGAGGCCTGCAG
ACATGCAAGCTTGGCACTGGCCGTCGTTTTACAACGTCGTGACTGGGAAAACCCTGGCGTTACCCAACTT
AATCGCCTTGCAGCACATCCCCCTTTCGCCAGCTGGCGTAATAGCGAAGAGGCCCGCACCGATCGCCCTT
CCCAACAGTTGCGCAGCCTGAATGGCGAATGGCGCTAGCATAAAAATAAGAAGCCTGCATTTGCAGGCTT
CTTATTTTTATGGCGCGCCCGCCCTTAAGTCTAAAAATTAGGGGAGATGTAAGGATTTGGGAAAAATAGA
AGATGTTATAATCATAAATATGGTATTCGTAGGCTTAAAGTCAAAAAGGAGGTGAAATATAAATAGATTT
TTAGCTAAATTAAGTAAGAAATAGGAGGAGATTTATTGAACAAAAAATTAGAAAAACCATTTGTATATAA
GAGAGAGTACGATTTGACTGGATATGATGTTGAAATTTTACAAAAATATGAGTTAGAACAAGCAATATAT
GTTTATGTTGGGAGTAGTTGTGCATATAACATGAGAGCTAGAAGTAGTAAATGGAGATACCATATAAGAA
CAAATAATAAGTCTATATGTTGTAACATTAAAAATTTTATACATAACTTGGAATTGTTTTATAAAATGGA
ATTAAAGTTGTCAGATAATATTATTAATGATAAGCTATACTATAGCAATATAGCAGAGTTTGAAGAATTT
GAAACACTAGAAAAAGCTAGAGAGGTAGAAAGTACTATTATAAGTCAATATCAATTTTTAGATTCTATAA
ATCACATGTTAAAACAAAAAATAATTTTATTGAGTAATAAGGATAGTGTGTTAAACATAACTAAAAATGG
AAATACAAATTATTTGAAAGTAAAAAATAAATACATAGAAAAACATAAGAACAAGCCAATAATGAGATAC
CATATCAACTGTCAATTCAATACAGATGGAAGTGTCAAAAGTATTACACAGGAGTTTGAACCAATATTGG
AATTAAACAAAAAAAATACCCTAAGCCGACCAAGCAGAGTATTTTTAAAATAATATTTTAAGATAACAAC
AAAATGAGATAATACTACTAGACAATGACAACTCAACTACCAATTGAGTTTATGGAGCTACCAACTCCAA
TATCGGTCTAACTGATTAAGTATCTGTAGTTATATAATAATATTGCTATCAATTTTAGCATCTTAACAAT
ATTATTATACATACTAAGCTAAAATTATTCAATAGTTGTAAAAGTTGATTAGTCAATAAGTATATATTTA
ATGTAGTGTTATCTCTTAAAAAAACTAGATAAGGAGATAATAAATATATGGAACAATTAGATTCAAAATA
TAAGTTGAAAAAATTTCTAATGGCAGTATTTAGAGATGGTATAGGACAAGGAAATAATCTTATTGATAAT
GAATATGTTAGAGTATTTCAAAATAATAAAAGTAATAGTAAACAATTAGAACTCGGAGAAGAATTTAAAG
AATATAGTAAAACAACTTTTTTTAAAAATATAGATGATATAGTAGAATTTACCTTCGCAAAAAATATTTA
TTATGAAAATACATTTTTTAACCTATGTACTACTGATGGAAAAGCAGGAACCAATGAAAACTTAATAAAT
AGATATGCATTAGGATTTGATTTTGACAAAAAAGAATTAGGACAAGGTTTTAATTATAAAGATATAATTA
ATTTATTTACTAAGATAGGATTACATTATCATATCCTAGTTGATAGTGGAAATGGATTCCATGTTTATGT
GCTAATTAATAAAACTAATAACATTAAGTTAGTATCAGAAGTTACAAATACATTAATAAATAAATTGGGT
GCAGATAAACAAGCAAATTTATCTACTCAAGTATTAAGAGTACCTTATACATATAATATTAAAAATACTA
CTAAACAAGTAAAAATAATACACCAAGACAAAAATATATATAGATATGACATAGAAAAGTTAGCTAAAAA
ATATTGCAAAGATGTAAAAACAGTAGGTAATACTAATACAAAATATATATTAGATAGTAAGCTACCAAAT
TGTATAGTAGATATTTTAAAAAATGGTAGTAAAGATGGACATAAAAACCTAGATTTGCAAAAAATAGTTG
TGACTTTAAGATTGAGGAATAAAAGTTTAAGTCAAGTAATATCCGTTGCTAGAGAATGGAACTATATATC
ACAAAATAGTCTTTCAAATAGTGAGCTAGAATATCAAGTCAAGTATATGTATGAGAAACTTAAAACGGTT
AATTTTGGTTGTACTGGTTGTGAGTTTAATAGTGATTGTTGGAATAAAATAGAATCAGATTTTATATATA
GTGATGAAGATACTTTGTTCAATATGCCACATAAGCACTCAAAGGATTTGAAATATAAGAATAGGAAAGG
GGTTAAAATAATGACTGGTAATCAATTGTTTATCTATAATGTGTTACTTAACAATAAAGATAGAGAATTA
AACATAGACGATATAATGGAGCTGATAACCTATAAACGTAAGAAGAAAGTTAAAAACATTGTTATGAGTG
AAAAGACATTAAGAGAAACATTAAAAGAACTTCAACATAATGATTATATTACAAAAACAAAAGGTGTTAC
AAAGCTAGGAATAAAAGATACATACAATGTAAAAGAAGTTAGATGTAATATAGATAAACAATATACTATT
AGTTACTTTGTTACCATGGCAGTAATTTGGGGAATAATTTCAACTGAAGAATTAAGATTATATACTCACA
TGAGATATAAGCAAGATTTATTGGTCAAAGATGATAAAATAAAAGGAAATATATTAAGAATTAATCAAGA
GGAATTAGCAAAAGATTTAGGAGTAACACAGCAAAGAATTTCAAATATGATAGAATCTTTATTAGATACT
AAAATTTTAGATGTATGGGAAACTAAAATAAATGATAGAGGATTTATGTACTATACATATAGATTAAACA
AGTAGATTTTTGATAGGATTAGAATTGATTTTCTAGTCCTATTTTTATGCAAAAAAACTAATTAATAAAA
ATTTCTTTTGGTAAAATAATTGTACGAGAATTGCAAAAAAAAAATGGCATCAAAGTATTGAAATTAAGCC
GTTTTAAAAATTTCTTTTGGTAAAATAATTCTACATATATATGTAGTATATATATATATGTTTTTTAGAG
AATGTATAACTAGAATATAGAGCTAGAATATAGAGAATGTATAACTAGAATATAGAGCTAGAATATAGAG
AATGTATAACTAGAATATAGAGCTAGAATATAGAGAATGTATAACTAGAATATAGAGCTAGAATATAGAG
AATGTATAACTAGAATATAGAGCTAGAATATAGAGAATGTATAACTAGAATATAGAGCTAGAATATAGAG
AATGTATAACTAGAATATAGAGCTAGAATCCTAATTAGTAGGTGCTTTTTTAAAACAAGTTAAAAATCAA
AAATAGTATTAGTAAGCATTGGAAATGCTAGATTCTAAAATAGAAAAGTAAAAAATTGGTGCACTATCTA
AACTTATCTATATCGCTTTTTCCGTCGTTTGGTTCTCTAGTTACGATACAGGGGATATGCTTATATTGAG
TTATAGTACTAATCAGTGCTTAATATAGTTAATAAAATTATAGTTACCATAGTTTAGTAACTATGATGTA
TGTTAGTTAGAAACTTGCATTTCGGCCGGCCAGTGGGCAAGTTGAAAAATTCACAAAAATGTGGTATAAT
ATCTTTGTTCATTAGAGCGATAAACTTGAATTTGAGAGGGAACTTAGATGGTATTTGAAAAAATTGATAA
AAATAGTTGGAACAGAAAAGAGTATTTTGACCACTACTTTGCAAGTGTACCTTGTACCTACAGCATGACC
GTTAAAGTGGATATCACACAAATAAAGGAAAAGGGAATGAAACTATATCCTGCAATGCTTTATTATATTG
CAATGATTGTAAACCGCCATTCAGAGTTTAGGACGGCAATCAATCAAGATGGTGAATTGGGGATATATGA
TGAGATGATACCAAGCTATACAATATTTCACAATGATACTGAAACATTTTCCAGCCTTTGGACTGAGTGT
AAGTCTGACTTTAAATCATTTTTAGCAGATTATGAAAGTGATACGCAACGGTATGGAAACAATCATAGAA
TGGAAGGAAAGCCAAATGCTCCGGAAAACATTTTTAATGTATCTATGATACCGTGGTCAACCTTCGATGG
CTTTAATCTGAATTTGCAGAAAGGATATGATTATTTGATTCCTATTTTTACTATGGGGAAATATTATAAA
GAAGATAACAAAATTATACTTCCTTTGGCAATTCAAGTTCATCACGCAGTATGTGACGGATTTCACATTT
GCCGTTTTGTAAACGAATTGCAGGAATTGATAAATAGTTAACTTCAGGTTTGTCTGTAACTAAAAACAAG
TATTTAAGCAAAAACATCGTAGAAATACGGTGTTTTTTGTTACCCTAAGTTTAAACTCCTTTTTGATAAT
CTCATGACCAAAATCCCTTAACGTGAGTTTTCGTTCCACTGAGCGTCAGACCCCGTAGAAAAGATCAAAG
GATCTTCTTGAGATCCTTTTTTTCTGCGCGTAATCTGCTGCTTGCAAACAAAAAAACCACCGCTACCAGC
GGTGGTTTGTTTGCCGGATCAAGAGCTACCAACTCTTTTTCCGAAGGTAACTGGCTTCAGCAGAGCGCAG
ATACCAAATACTGTTCTTCTAGTGTAGCCGTAGTTAGGCCACCACTTCAAGAACTCTGTAGCACCGCCTA
CATACCTCGCTCTGCTAATCCTGTTACCAGTGGCTGCTGCCAGTGGCGATAAGTCGTGTCTTACCGGGTT
GGACTCAAGACGATAGTTACCGGATAAGGCGCAGCGGTCGGGCTGAACGGGGGGTTCGTGCACACAGCCC
AGCTTGGAGCGAACGACCTACACCGAACTGAGATACCTACAGCGTGAGCTATGAGAAAGCGCCACGCTTC
CCGAAGGGAGAAAGGCGGACAGGTATCCGGTAAGCGGCAGGGTCGGAACAGGAGAGCGCACGAGGGAGCT
TCCAGGGGGAAACGCCTGGTATCTTTATAGTCCTGTCGGGTTTCGCCACCTCTGACTTGAGCGTCGATTT
TTGTGATGCTCGTCAGGGGGGCGGAGCCTATGGAAAAACGCCAGCAACGCGGCCTTTTTACGGTTCCTGG
CCTTTTGCTGGCCTTTTGCTCACATGTTCTTTCCTGCGTTATCCCCTGATTCTGTGGATAACCGTATTAC
CGCCTTTGAGTGAGCTGATACCGCTCGCCGCAGCCGAACGACCGAGCGCAGCGAGTCAGTGAGCGAGGAA
GCGGAAGAGCGCCCAATACGCAGGGCCCTAACATCTTCTATTTTTCCCAAATCCTTACATCTCCCCTAAT
TTTTAGACTTAAGGGCGAATTCCAAAGGACGAATATGTCGCCTAAAGCATAATGCTCTGAATAAGAATAG
AAACCATAGTCCTCATGAAGAAAATAGGACAGTTTCAGTTGTAAGATGTTTTCGACCACCTGCTGTACGT
CTGTTGTCGGAAAGCGAATCCTTACATAATCAAACAGCATTTCAAGGGGAGCGTCGGGATTGAAGCGTTC
CAGAGCTTCCCAAAGGGACTGCTGTAAATCCTCTGATGGCTTGACTTTTCCTGTTTCAATATCGCTTAGA
TACTGCCTTGTAATACCAGTCGCAACAGCTAAACGGTTTTGAGATAGTCCATAAGCCAAGCGTTTTTCTT
TTAAATGCTGTAACCAAGTTTGTTCATTCAGTAAAAATCCCTCCAATCAAAAAGGCGTATGTCAACTTTT
AAAGCCCATTTGACATACGCTGAAATTTTGTAAATCCCTTGTAACCAAAGGATTTTCTAATGTTTTTTTG
ACTGTTTCCTGTCGATTTGTACCCCCCTGTTAGATACGGGGGGTTAAGTGCTGGCGTGGCTATTGCCACA
CCAGCCAGCAAGATCAGTCCACACCTGCGACTTCCGCTTCGCACGTCGCCTGCGTGGACTGTCTGCTGTT
GGATAACTTTTTAATTTCCTCCAAGAAATCATATCCTTTTGGTACAAGGGGAGTATAAAAGAATTCTGCA
GATTACCTAATAATTTATCTACATTCCCTTTAGCCTGCTTCGGGGTCATTATAGCGATTTTTTCGGTATA
TCCATCCTTTTTCGCACGATATACAGGATTTTGCCAAAGGGTTCGTGTAGACTTTCCTTGGTGTATCCAA
CGGCGTCAGCCGGGCAGGATAGGTGAAGTAGGCCCACCCGCGAGCGGGTGTTCCTTCTTCACTGTCCCTT
ATTCGCACCTGGCGGTGCTCAACGGGAATCCTGCTCTGCGAGGCTGGCCGGCTACCGCCGGCGTAACAGA
TGAGGGCAAGCGGATGGCTGATGAAACCAAGCCAACCAGGAAGGGCAGCCCACCTATCAAGGTGTACTGC
CTTCCAGACGAACGAAGAGCGATTGAGGAAAAGGCGGCGGCGGCCGGCATGAGCCTGTCGGCCTACCTGC
TGGCCGTCGGCCAGGGCTACAAAATCACGGGCGTCGTGGACTATGAGCACGTCCGCGAGCTGGCCCGCAT
CAATGGCGACCTGGGCCGCCTGGGCGGCCTGCTGAAACTCTGGCTCACCGACGACCCGCGCACGGCGCGG
TTCGGTGATGCCACGATCCTCGCCCTGCTGGCGAAGATCGAAGAGAAGCAGGACGAGCTTGGCAAGGTCA
TGATGGGCGTGGTCCGCCCGAGGGCAGAGCCATGACTTTTTTAGCCGCTAAAACGGCCGGGGGGTGCGCG
TGATTGCCAAGCACGTCCCCATGCGCTCCATCAAGAAGAGCGACTTCGCGGAGCTGGTGAAGTACATCAC
CGACGAGCAAGGCAAGACCGATCGGGCCC
Features (pLannotate 1.2.2; 7 found; start..end, strand, type, name):
   1480..5583    +  CDS            cas9: CAS9_STRP1 - Also known as csn1 From Streptococcus pyogenes serotype M1.
   5615..5769    +  CDS            lacZα (fragment): LacZα fragment of β-galactosidase; lacZ fragment
   9358..9978    +  CDS            catP: CAT2_CLOPF - Protein inferred from homology: Swiss-Prot protein existence level 3. This enzyme is an effector of chloramphenicol resistance in bacteria. From Clostridium perfringens.
  10158..10746   +  rep_origin     ori: high-copy-number ColE1/pMB1/pBR322/pUC origin of replication
  11842..11951   +  oriT           oriT: incP origin of transfer
  11984..12355   +  CDS            traJ: oriT-recognizing protein; traJ
  12393..12485   +  CDS            traI (fragment): TRAI6_ECOLX - Experimental evidence at protein level: Swiss-Prot protein existence level 1. The initiation process of transfer DNA synthesis requires the interaction of at least three plasmid-specific components (TraH, I, and J) at the transfer origin resulting in the assembly of a specialised nucleoprotein complex - the relaxosome. Site- and strand-specific cleavage at the transfer origin is dependent on TraI and TraJ. From Escherichia coli.
