[The description below was written by a language model from this plasmid's Addgene catalogue record and pLannotate feature annotations shown in this document.]
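Description:
pJB06 is a 12.5 kb shuttle plasmid built on the pHN149 backbone and designed to move between E. coli or B. subtilis and Clostridioides difficile. It serves as the base Cas9 expression plasmid of a two-plasmid CRISPR-Cas9 mutagenesis system for C. difficile. In E. coli it replicates from a ColE1/pMB1-type origin. The feature annotation calls this origin high-copy, but the catalogue lists the plasmid as low copy. Selection relies on catP, a Clostridium perfringens chloramphenicol acetyltransferase gene that confers chloramphenicol resistance. An incP origin of transfer, together with traJ and a fragment of traI, allows the plasmid to be mobilised by conjugation from a donor strain into the clostridial recipient. The automated feature table leaves several kilobases unannotated, including the region between the lacZα fragment and catP. The Gram-positive replication functions that a shuttle vector needs are not identified in the record.

The payload consists of two inserts assembled by Gibson cloning. The first is the Streptococcus pyogenes cas9 coding sequence of about 4.1 kb, placed under a XylR-controlled promoter. The second is the roughly 1.2 kb xylR regulator gene, whose species of origin is not stated. It is not called in the feature table but presumably lies in the unannotated region upstream of cas9. XylR-type regulators usually repress their target promoter until xylose is present, so this arrangement suggests that nuclease expression is held off until it is induced. A short lacZα fragment downstream of cas9 appears to be a leftover from the parental cloning site. No guide RNA or homology-repair cassette is recorded on pJB06. As a "base" plasmid in a two-plasmid system, it presumably depends on a partner construct to supply the targeting and editing components.
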