Addgene plasmid #190480: pJB06
Purpose: Base Cas9 expression plasmid for 2-plasmid C. difficile mutagenesis system
Depositing lab: Joseph Sorg. Depositing organization: Texas A&M University. Publication: Plasmid Sequence and Availability for an Improved Clostridioides difficile CRISPR-Cas9 Mutagenesis System. Brehm JN, Sorg JA. Microbiol Resour Announc. 2022 Dec 15;11(12):e0083322. doi: 10.1128/mra.00833-22. Epub 2022 Nov 7. PubMed 36342279.
Backbone
  Vector backbone: pHN149
  Backbone size w/o insert (bp): 7084
  Total vector size (bp): 12489
  Vector type: E. coli / B. subtilis - C. difficile shuttle vector
Growth in bacteria
  Bacterial resistance: Chloramphenicol, 25 μg/mL
  Growth temperature: 37°C
  Growth strain: DH5alpha
  Copy number: Low Copy
Gene/Insert 1
  Gene/Insert name: Cas9
  Species: S. pyogenes
  Insert size (bp): 4107
  Promoter: xylR-driven promoter
  Cloning method: Gibson Cloning
  Sequencing primers: 5′ TCAAGGAGGGTAAAGAGGAGAGttaattaa; 3′ tgccaagcttgcatgtctgcaggcctcgag
Gene/Insert 2
  Gene/Insert name: XylR
  Insert size (bp): 1227
  Cloning method: Gibson Cloning
  Sequencing primers: 5′ caatttttttatcaggaaacagctatgacc; 3′ TAATAATAAAATATTTAATTATCTTTGTCA
Terms and licenses: Academic/Nonprofit Terms; Industry Terms: Not Available to Industry
How to cite: pJB06 was a gift from Joseph Sorg (Addgene plasmid # 190480 ; http://n2t.net/addgene:190480 ; RRID:Addgene_190480)
